Addgene plasmid #192006: pLenti_CMVTRE3G_LYSET-Isoform2-I142V-Flag
Purpose: Lentiviral vector to generate flag-tagged LYSET(TMEM251)-isoform2 I142V mutant stable expressing cell line under CMVTRE3G promoter
Depositing lab: Jan Carette. Depositing organization: Stanford University. Publication: The human disease gene LYSET is essential for lysosomal enzyme transport and viral infection. Richards CM, Jabs S, Qiao W, Varanese LD, Schweizer M, Mosen PR, Riley NM, Klussendorf M, Zengel JR, Flynn RA, Rustagi A, Widen JC, Peters CE, Ooi YS, Xie X, Shi PY, Bartenschlager R, Puschnik AS, Bogyo M, Bertozzi CR, Blish CA, Winter D, Nagamine CM, Braulke T, Carette JE. Science. 2022 Sep 8:eabn5648. doi: 10.1126/science.abn5648. PubMed 36074821.
Backbone
  Vector backbone: pLenti CMVTRE3G Puro DEST (w811-1)
  Backbone manufacturer: addgene #27565
  Vector type: Mammalian Expression, Lentiviral
  Selectable markers: Puromycin
Growth in bacteria
  Bacterial resistance: Ampicillin, 100 μg/mL
  Growth temperature: 30°C
  Growth strain: NEB Stable
  Copy number: Unknown
Gene/Insert
  Gene/Insert name: LYSET-Isoform2-I142V-Flag
  Species: H. sapiens (human)
  Entrez Gene: LYSET (a.k.a. C14orf109, DMAN, GCAF, TMEM251)
  Promoter: CMVTRE3G
  Tag / fusion protein: Flag (C terminal on insert)
  Cloning method: Gibson Cloning
  Sequencing primers: 5′ GAACCGTCAGATCGCCTGG; 3′ CATTAAAGCAGCGTATCCACATAGC
Terms and licenses: Academic/Nonprofit Terms; Industry Terms: Not Available to Industry
How to cite: pLenti_CMVTRE3G_LYSET-Isoform2-I142V-Flag was a gift from Jan Carette (Addgene plasmid # 192006 ; http://n2t.net/addgene:192006 ; RRID:Addgene_192006)
