[The description below was written by a language model from this plasmid's Addgene catalogue record and pLannotate feature annotations shown in this document.]
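Description:
pLenti_CMVTRE3G_LYSET-Isoform2-I142V-Flag is a third-generation-style HIV-1 lentiviral transfer plasmid (about 8.2 kb) built on the pLenti CMVTRE3G Puro DEST backbone for tetracycline-regulated expression of a mutant human protein in mammalian cells. In bacteria it replicates from a high-copy ColE1/pUC origin and is selected with ampicillin through the β-lactamase gene. An f1 origin, residual lac/lacZα sequences and T3/T7 promoters are carried over from the parental cloning vector. The viral portion begins with an RSV enhancer/promoter fused to a truncated 5′ LTR, which drives Tat-independent synthesis of the genomic RNA in packaging cells. It is followed by the Ψ packaging signal with a gag fragment, the Rev response element for nuclear export of the unspliced genome, and the cPPT/CTS that aids nuclear import. A truncated 3′ LTR, followed by an SV40 polyadenylation signal and SV40 origin, closes the unit.

The payload is human LYSET (TMEM251) isoform 2 carrying the I142V substitution, inserted by Gibson assembly with a C-terminal Flag epitope. The automated annotation matched this coding region to a chicken TMEM251 homologue and labelled the tag as a 3xFLAG fragment, consistent with a single Flag unit. Expression is driven by the TRE3G promoter, a Tet-responsive promoter that is activated when a Tet-On 3G transactivator binds. No transactivator is annotated on this plasmid, so it would have to be supplied separately. A WPRE downstream of the insert enhances transcript stability and expression. A mouse PGK promoter then drives puromycin N-acetyltransferase for selection of transduced cells. The construct is intended for generating stable cell lines expressing the Flag-tagged LYSET I142V variant, in the context of work on LYSET's role in lysosomal enzyme transport and viral infection.
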