Features (pLannotate 1.2.2; 28 found; start..end, strand, type, name):
      1..589     +  rep_origin     ori: high-copy-number ColE1/pMB1/pBR322/pUC origin of replication
    772..864     +  CDS            lacI (fragment): lac repressor; lacI; The lac repressor binds to the lac operator to inhibit transcription in E. coli. This inhibition can be relieved by adding lactose or isopropyl-β-D-thiogalactopyranoside (IPTG).
    877..898     +  protein_bind   CAP binding site: CAP binding activates transcription in the presence of cAMP. E. coli catabolite activator protein
    913..943     +  promoter       lac promoter: promoter for the E. coli lac operon
    951..967     +  protein_bind   lac operator: The lac repressor binds to the lac operator to inhibit transcription in E. coli. This inhibition can be relieved by adding lactose or isopropyl-β-D-thiogalactopyranoside (IPTG). lac repressor encoded by lacI
   1012..1030    +  promoter       T3 promoter: promoter for bacteriophage T3 RNA polymerase
   1058..1284    +  promoter       RSV promoter: Rous sarcoma virus enhancer/promoter
   1285..1465    +  LTR            5' LTR (truncated): truncated 5' long terminal repeat (LTR) from HIV-1
   1512..1637    +  misc_feature   HIV-1 Ψ: packaging signal of human immunodeficiency virus type 1
   1621..1984    +  CDS            HIV-1 gag (fragment): gag protein from human immunodeficiency virus 1; gag
   2130..2363    +  misc_feature   RRE: The Rev response element (RRE) of HIV-1 allows for Rev-dependent mRNA export from the nucleus to the cytoplasm.
   2740..2840    +  CDS            Rev (fragment): human immunodeficiency virus 1 (HIV-1) Rev protein; rev; enhances nuclear export of unspliced and incompletely spliced viral mRNAs
   2859..2976    +  misc_feature   cPPT/CTS: central polypurine tract and central termination sequence of HIV-1
   3006..3381    +  promoter       TRE3G promoter: 3rd-generation Tet-responsive promoter that can be activated by binding of Tet-On® 3G
   3426..3818    +  CDS            TMEM251: TM251_CHICK - Experimental evidence at transcript level: Swiss-Prot protein existence level 2. From Gallus gallus (Chicken).
   3819..3842    +  CDS            3xFLAG (fragment): three tandem FLAG® epitope tags
   3872..4460    +  misc_feature   WPRE: woodchuck hepatitis virus posttranscriptional regulatory element
   4474..4973    +  promoter       PGK promoter: mouse phosphoglycerate kinase 1 promoter
   4994..5593    +  CDS            PuroR: puromycin N-acetyltransferase; pac from Streptomyces alboniger; confers resistance to puromycin
   5661..5798    +  CDS            nef (fragment): NEF_HV1LA - Experimental evidence at protein level: Swiss-Prot protein existence level 1. Extracellular Nef protein targets CD4(+) T-lymphocytes for apoptosis by interacting with CXCR4 surface receptors. From Human immunodeficiency virus type 1 group M subtype B (isolate Lai) (HIV-1).
   5784..5964    +  LTR            5' LTR (truncated): truncated 5' long terminal repeat (LTR) from HIV-1
   6036..6157    +  polyA_signal   SV40 poly(A) signal: SV40 polyadenylation signal
   6197..6332    +  rep_origin     SV40 ori: SV40 origin of replication
   6353..6371    -  promoter       T7 promoter: promoter for bacteriophage T7 RNA polymerase
   6379..6534    +  CDS            lacZα (fragment): LacZα fragment of β-galactosidase; lacZ fragment
   6539..6967    +  rep_origin     f1 ori (sequence partly withheld): f1 bacteriophage origin of replication; arrow indicates direction of (+) strand synthesis
   7020..7124    +  promoter       AmpR promoter: bla
   7125..7985    +  CDS            AmpR: β-lactamase; bla; confers resistance to ampicillin, carbenicillin, and related antibiotics
>Addgene plasmid #192006 | pLenti_CMVTRE3G_LYSET-Isoform2-I142V-Flag | addgene full sequence | sequence record 376123 | Addgene NGS Result
TTGAGATCCTTTTTTTCTGCGCGTAATCTGCTGCTTGCAAACAAAAAAACCACCGCTACCAGCGGTGGTT
TGTTTGCCGGATCAAGAGCTACCAACTCTTTTTCCGAAGGTAACTGGCTTCAGCAGAGCGCAGATACCAA
ATACTGTTCTTCTAGTGTAGCCGTAGTTAGGCCACCACTTCAAGAACTCTGTAGCACCGCCTACATACCT
CGCTCTGCTAATCCTGTTACCAGTGGCTGCTGCCAGTGGCGATAAGTCGTGTCTTACCGGGTTGGACTCA
AGACGATAGTTACCGGATAAGGCGCAGCGGTCGGGCTGAACGGGGGGTTCGTGCACACAGCCCAGCTTGG
AGCGAACGACCTACACCGAACTGAGATACCTACAGCGTGAGCTATGAGAAAGCGCCACGCTTCCCGAAGG
GAGAAAGGCGGACAGGTATCCGGTAAGCGGCAGGGTCGGAACAGGAGAGCGCACGAGGGAGCTTCCAGGG
GGAAACGCCTGGTATCTTTATAGTCCTGTCGGGTTTCGCCACCTCTGACTTGAGCGTCGATTTTTGTGAT
GCTCGTCAGGGGGGCGGAGCCTATGGAAAAACGCCAGCAACGCGGCCTTTTTACGGTTCCTGGCCTTTTG
CTGGCCTTTTGCTCACATGTTCTTTCCTGCGTTATCCCCTGATTCTGTGGATAACCGTATTACCGCCTTT
GAGTGAGCTGATACCGCTCGCCGCAGCCGAACGACCGAGCGCAGCGAGTCAGTGAGCGAGGAAGCGGAAG
AGCGCCCAATACGCAAACCGCCTCTCCCCGCGCGTTGGCCGATTCATTAATGCAGCTGGCACGACAGGTT
TCCCGACTGGAAAGCGGGCAGTGAGCGCAACGCAATTAATGTGAGTTAGCTCACTCATTAGGCACCCCAG
GCTTTACACTTTATGCTTCCGGCTCGTATGTTGTGTGGAATTGTGAGCGGATAACAATTTCACACAGGAA
ACAGCTATGACCATGATTACGCCAAGCGCGCAATTAACCCTCACTAAAGGGAACAAAAGCTGGAGCTGCA
AGCTTAATGTAGTCTTATGCAATACTCTTGTAGTCTTGCAACATGGTAACGATGAGTTAGCAACATGCCT
TACAAGGAGAGAAAAAGCACCGTGCATGCCGATTGGTGGAAGTAAGGTGGTACGATCGTGCCTTATTAGG
AAGGCAACAGACGGGTCTGACATGGATTGGACGAACCACTGAATTGCCGCATTGCAGAGATATTGTATTT
AAGTGCCTAGCTCGATACATAAACGGGTCTCTCTGGTTAGACCAGATCTGAGCCTGGGAGCTCTCTGGCT
AACTAGGGAACCCACTGCTTAAGCCTCAATAAAGCTTGCCTTGAGTGCTTCAAGTAGTGTGTGCCCGTCT
GTTGTGTGACTCTGGTAACTAGAGATCCCTCAGACCCTTTTAGTCAGTGTGGAAAATCTCTAGCAGTGGC
GCCCGAACAGGGACTTGAAAGCGAAAGGGAAACCAGAGGAGCTCTCTCGACGCAGGACTCGGCTTGCTGA
AGCGCGCACGGCAAGAGGCGAGGGGCGGCGACTGGTGAGTACGCCAAAAATTTTGACTAGCGGAGGCTAG
AAGGAGAGAGATGGGTGCGAGAGCGTCAGTATTAAGCGGGGGAGAATTAGATCGCGATGGGAAAAAATTC
GGTTAAGGCCAGGGGGAAAGAAAAAATATAAATTAAAACATATAGTATGGGCAAGCAGGGAGCTAGAACG
ATTCGCAGTTAATCCTGGCCTGTTAGAAACATCAGAAGGCTGTAGACAAATACTGGGACAGCTACAACCA
TCCCTTCAGACAGGATCAGAAGAACTTAGATCATTATATAATACAGTAGCAACCCTCTATTGTGTGCATC
AAAGGATAGAGATAAAAGACACCAAGGAAGCTTTAGACAAGATAGAGGAAGAGCAAAACAAAAGTAAGAC
CACCGCACAGCAAGCGGCCGCTGATCTTCAGACCTGGAGGAGGAGATATGAGGGACAATTGGAGAAGTGA
ATTATATAAATATAAAGTAGTAAAAATTGAACCATTAGGAGTAGCACCCACCAAGGCAAAGAGAAGAGTG
GTGCAGAGAGAAAAAAGAGCAGTGGGAATAGGAGCTTTGTTCCTTGGGTTCTTGGGAGCAGCAGGAAGCA
CTATGGGCGCAGCGTCAATGACGCTGACGGTACAGGCCAGACAATTATTGTCTGGTATAGTGCAGCAGCA
GAACAATTTGCTGAGGGCTATTGAGGCGCAACAGCATCTGTTGCAACTCACAGTCTGGGGCATCAAGCAG
CTCCAGGCAAGAATCCTGGCTGTGGAAAGATACCTAAAGGATCAACAGCTCCTGGGGATTTGGGGTTGCT
CTGGAAAACTCATTTGCACCACTGCTGTGCCTTGGAATGCTAGTTGGAGTAATAAATCTCTGGAACAGAT
TTGGAATCACACGACCTGGATGGAGTGGGACAGAGAAATTAACAATTACACAAGCTTAATACACTCCTTA
ATTGAAGAATCGCAAAACCAGCAAGAAAAGAATGAACAAGAATTATTGGAATTAGATAAATGGGCAAGTT
TGTGGAATTGGTTTAACATAACAAATTGGCTGTGGTATATAAAATTATTCATAATGATAGTAGGAGGCTT
GGTAGGTTTAAGAATAGTTTTTGCTGTACTTTCTATAGTGAATAGAGTTAGGCAGGGATATTCACCATTA
TCGTTTCAGACCCACCTCCCAACCCCGAGGGGACCCGACAGGCCCGAAGGAATAGAAGAAGAAGGTGGAG
AGAGAGACAGAGACAGATCCATTCGATTAGTGAACGGATCTCGACGGTATCGGTTAACTTTTAAAAGAAA
AGGGGGGATTGGGGGGTACAGTGCAGGGGAAAGAATAGTAGACATAATAGCAACAGACATACAAACTAAA
GAATTACAAAAACAAATTACAAAAATTCAAAATTTTATCGATCACGAGACTAGCCTCGAGTTGGCTTTAC
TCCCTATCAGTGATAGAGAACGTATGAAGAGTTTACTCCCTATCAGTGATAGAGAACGTATGCAGACTTT
ACTCCCTATCAGTGATAGAGAACGTATAAGGAGTTTACTCCCTATCAGTGATAGAGAACGTATGACCAGT
TTACTCCCTATCAGTGATAGAGAACGTATCTACAGTTTACTCCCTATCAGTGATAGAGAACGTATATCCA
GTTTACTCCCTATCAGTGATAGAGAACGTATAAGCTTTAGGCGTGTACGGTGGGCGCCTATAAAAGCAGA
GCTCGTTTAGTGAACCGTCAGATCGCCTGGAGCAATTCCACAACACTTTTGTCTTATACCAACTTTCCGT
ACCACTTCCTACCCTCGTAAACCGGTTCGTCGACTAGTCCAGTGTGGTGGAATTCTGCAGATACCATGAT
GAACTTCCGTCAGCGGATGGGATGGATTGGAGTGGGATTGTATCTGTTAGCCAGTGCAGCAGCATTTTAC
TATGTTTTTGAAATCAGTGAGACTTACAACAGGCTGGCCTTGGAACACATTCAACAGCACCCTGAGGAGC
CCCTTGAAGGAACCACATGGACACACTCCTTGAAAGCTCAATTACTCTCCTTGCCTTTTTGGGTGTGGAC
AGTTATTTTTCTGGTACCTTACTTACAGATGTTTTTGTTCCTATACTCTTGTACAAGAGCTGATCCCAAA
ACAGTGGGCTACTGTATCATCCCTGTATGCTTGGCAGTTATTTGCAATCGCCACCAGGCATTTGTCAAGG
CTTCTAATCAGATCAGCAGACTACAACTGATTGACACGGATTACAAGGATGACGACGATAAGTAAATCCA
GCACAGTGGCGGCCGCTCGACAATCAACCTCTGGATTACAAAATTTGTGAAAGATTGACTGGTATTCTTA
ACTATGTTGCTCCTTTTACGCTATGTGGATACGCTGCTTTAATGCCTTTGTATCATGCTATTGCTTCCCG
TATGGCTTTCATTTTCTCCTCCTTGTATAAATCCTGGTTGCTGTCTCTTTATGAGGAGTTGTGGCCCGTT
GTCAGGCAACGTGGCGTGGTGTGCACTGTGTTTGCTGACGCAACCCCCACTGGTTGGGGCATTGCCACCA
CCTGTCAGCTCCTTTCCGGGACTTTCGCTTTCCCCCTCCCTATTGCCACGGCGGAACTCATCGCCGCCTG
CCTTGCCCGCTGCTGGACAGGGGCTCGGCTGTTGGGCACTGACAATTCCGTGGTGTTGTCGGGGAAGCTG
ACGTCCTTTCCATGGCTGCTCGCCTGTGTTGCCACCTGGATTCTGCGCGGGACGTCCTTCTGCTACGTCC
CTTCGGCCCTCAATCCAGCGGACCTTCCTTCCCGCGGCCTGCTGCCGGCTCTGCGGCCTCTTCCGCGTCT
TCGCCTTCGCCCTCAGACGAGTCGGATCTCCCTTTGGGCCGCCTCCCCGCCTGGAATTCTACCGGGTAGG
GGAGGCGCTTTTCCCAAGGCAGTCTGGAGCATGCGCTTTAGCAGCCCCGCTGGGCACTTGGCGCTACACA
AGTGGCCTCTGGCCTCGCACACATTCCACATCCACCGGTAGGCGCCAACCGGCTCCGTTCTTTGGTGGCC
CCTTCGCGCCACCTTCTACTCCTCCCCTAGTCAGGAAGTTCCCCCCCGCCCCGCAGCTCGCGTCGTGCAG
GACGTGACAAATGGAAGTAGCACGTCTCACTAGTCTCGTGCAGATGGACAGCACCGCTGAGCAATGGAAG
CGGGTAGGCCTTTGGGGCAGCGGCCAATAGCAGCTTTGCTCCTTCGCTTTCTGGGCTCAGAGGCTGGGAA
GGGGTGGGTCCGGGGGCGGGCTCAGGGGCGGGCTCAGGGGCGGGGCGGGCGCCCGAAGGTCCTCCGGAGG
CCCGGCATTCTGCACGCTTCAAAAGCGCACGTCTGCCGCGCTGTTCTCCTCTTCCTCATCTCCGGGCCTT
TCGACCTGCAGCCCAAGCTTACCATGACCGAGTACAAGCCCACGGTGCGCCTCGCCACCCGCGACGACGT
CCCCAGGGCCGTACGCACCCTCGCCGCCGCGTTCGCCGACTACCCCGCCACGCGCCACACCGTCGATCCG
GACCGCCACATCGAGCGGGTCACCGAGCTGCAAGAACTCTTCCTCACGCGCGTCGGGCTCGACATCGGCA
AGGTGTGGGTCGCGGACGACGGCGCCGCGGTGGCGGTCTGGACCACGCCGGAGAGCGTCGAAGCGGGGGC
GGTGTTCGCCGAGATCGGCCCGCGCATGGCCGAGTTGAGCGGTTCCCGGCTGGCCGCGCAGCAACAGATG
GAAGGCCTCCTGGCGCCGCACCGGCCCAAGGAGCCCGCGTGGTTCCTGGCCACCGTCGGCGTCTCGCCCG
ACCACCAGGGCAAGGGTCTGGGCAGCGCCGTCGTGCTCCCCGGAGTGGAGGCGGCCGAGCGCGCCGGGGT
GCCCGCCTTCCTGGAGACCTCCGCGCCCCGCAACCTCCCCTTCTACGAGCGGCTCGGCTTCACCGTCACC
GCCGACGTCGAGGTGCCCGAAGGACCGCGCACCTGGTGCATGACCCGCAAGCCCGGTGCCTGACGCCCGC
CCCACGACCCGCAGCGCCCGACCGAAAGGAGCGCACGACCCCATGCATCTCGAGGGCCCGGTACCTTTAA
GACCAATGACTTACAAGGCAGCTGTAGATCTTAGCCACTTTTTAAAAGAAAAGGGGGGACTGGAAGGGCT
AGCTCACTCCCAACGAAGACAAGATCTGCTTTTTGCTTGTACTGGGTCTCTCTGGTTAGACCAGATCTGA
GCCTGGGAGCTCTCTGGCTAACTAGGGAACCCACTGCTTAAGCCTCAATAAAGCTTGCCTTGAGTGCTTC
AAGTAGTGTGTGCCCGTCTGTTGTGTGACTCTGGTAACTAGAGATCCCTCAGACCCTTTTAGTCAGTGTG
GAAAATCTCTAGCAGTAGTAGTTCATGTCATCTTATTATTCAGTATTTATAACTTGCAAAGAAATGAATA
TCAGAGAGTGAGAGGAACTTGTTTATTGCAGCTTATAATGGTTACAAATAAAGCAATAGCATCACAAATT
TCACAAATAAAGCATTTTTTTCACTGCATTCTAGTTGTGGTTTGTCCAAACTCATCAATGTATCTTATCA
TGTCTGGCTCTAGCTATCCCGCCCCTAACTCCGCCCATCCCGCCCCTAACTCCGCCCAGTTCCGCCCATT
CTCCGCCCCATGGCTGACTAATTTTTTTTATTTATGCAGAGGCCGAGGCCGCCTCGGCCTCTGAGCTATT
CCAGAAGTAGTGAGGAGGCTTTTTTGGAGGCCTAGGGACGTACCCAATTCGCCCTATAGTGAGTCGTATT
ACGCGCGCTCACTGGCCGTCGTTTTACAACGTCGTGACTGGGAAAACCCTGGCGTTACCCAACTTAATCG
CCTTGCAGCACATCCCCCTTTCGCCAGCTGGCGTAATAGCGAAGAGGCCCGCACCGATCGCCCTTCCCAA
CAGTTGCGCAGCCTGAATGGCGAATGGG
[124 nt withheld, positions 6539-6662]
C
[91 nt withheld, positions 6664-6754]
A
[49 nt withheld, positions 6756-6804]
CCTTTGACGTTGGAGTCCACGTTCTTT
[37 nt withheld, positions 6832-6868]
ACCCTATCTCGGTCTATTCTTTTGATTTATAAGGGATTTTGCCGATTTCGGCCTATTGGTTAAAAAATGA
GCTGATTTAACAAAAATTTAACGCGAATTTTAACAAAATATTAACGCTTACAATTTAGGTGGCACTTTTC
GGGGAAATGTGCGCGGAACCCCTATTTGTTTATTTTTCTAAATACATTCAAATATGTATCCGCTCATGAG
ACAATAACCCTGATAAATGCTTCAATAATATTGAAAAAGGAAGAGTATGAGTATTCAACATTTCCGTGTC
GCCCTTATTCCCTTTTTTGCGGCATTTTGCCTTCCTGTTTTTGCTCACCCAGAAACGCTGGTGAAAGTAA
AAGATGCTGAAGATCAGTTGGGTGCACGAGTGGGTTACATCGAACTGGATCTCAACAGCGGTAAGATCCT
TGAGAGTTTTCGCCCCGAAGAACGTTTTCCAATGATGAGCACTTTTAAAGTTCTGCTATGTGGCGCGGTA
TTATCCCGTATTGACGCCGGGCAAGAGCAACTCGGTCGCCGCATACACTATTCTCAGAATGACTTGGTTG
AGTACTCACCAGTCACAGAAAAGCATCTTACGGATGGCATGACAGTAAGAGAATTATGCAGTGCTGCCAT
AACCATGAGTGATAACACTGCGGCCAACTTACTTCTGACAACGATCGGAGGACCGAAGGAGCTAACCGCT
TTTTTGCACAACATGGGGGATCATGTAACTCGCCTTGATCGTTGGGAACCGGAGCTGAATGAAGCCATAC
CAAACGACGAGCGTGACACCACGATGCCTGTAGCAATGGCAACAACGTTGCGCAAACTATTAACTGGCGA
ACTACTTACTCTAGCTTCCCGGCAACAATTAATAGACTGGATGGAGGCGGATAAAGTTGCAGGACCACTT
CTGCGCTCGGCCCTTCCGGCTGGCTGGTTTATTGCTGATAAATCTGGAGCCGGTGAGCGTGGGTCTCGCG
GTATCATTGCAGCACTGGGGCCAGATGGTAAGCCCTCCCGTATCGTAGTTATCTACACGACGGGGAGTCA
GGCAACTATGGATGAACGAAATAGACAGATCGCTGAGATAGGTGCCTCACTGATTAAGCATTGGTAACTG
TCAGACCAAGTTTACTCATATATACTTTAGATTGATTTAAAACTTCATTTTTAATTTAAAAGGATCTAGG
TGAAGATCCTTTTTGATAATCTCATGACCAAAATCCCTTAACGTGAGTTTTCGTTCCACTGAGCGTCAGA
CCCCGTAGAAAAGATCAAAGGATCTTC
